>Addgene plasmid #182009 | pcDNA5/FRT/TO_IgKchL_HA_STf_myc_PDGFRtmb | addgene full sequence | sequence record 355921 | Addgene NGS Result
GACGGATCGGGAGATCTCCCGATCCCCTATGGTGCACTCTCAGTACAATCTGCTCTGATGCCGCATAGTT
AAGCCAGTATCTGCTCCCTGCTTGTGTGTTGGAGGTCGCTGAGTAGTGCGCGAGCAAAATTTAAGCTACA
ACAAGGCAAGGCTTGACCGACAATTGCATGAAGAATCTGCTTAGGGTTAGGCGTTTTGCGCTGCTTCGCG
ATGTACGGGCCAGATATACGCGTTGACATTGATTATTGACTAGTTATTAATAGTAATCAATTACGGGGTC
ATTAGTTCATAGCCCATATATGGAGTTCCGCGTTACATAACTTACGGTAAATGGCCCGCCTGGCTGACCG
CCCAACGACCCCCGCCCATTGACGTCAATAATGACGTATGTTCCCATAGTAACGCCAATAGGGACTTTCC
ATTGACGTCAATGGGTGGAGTATTTACGGTAAACTGCCCACTTGGCAGTACATCAAGTGTATCATATGCC
AAGTACGCCCCCTATTGACGTCAATGACGGTAAATGGCCCGCCTGGCATTATGCCCAGTACATGACCTTA
TGGGACTTTCCTACTTGGCAGTACATCTACGTATTAGTCATCGCTATTACCATGGTGATGCGGTTTTGGC
AGTACATCAATGGGCGTGGATAGCGGTTTGACTCACGGGGATTTCCAAGTCTCCACCCCATTGACGTCAA
TGGGAGTTTGTTTTGGCACCAAAATCAACGGGACTTTCCAAAATGTCGTAACAACTCCGCCCCATTGACG
CAAATGGGCGGTAGGCGTGTACGGTGGGAGGTCTATATAAGCAGAGCTCTCCCTATCAGTGATAGAGATC
TCCCTATCAGTGATAGAGATCGTCGACGAGCTCGTTTAGTGAACCGTCAGATCGCCTGGAGACGCCATCC
ACGCTGTTTTGACCTCCATAGAAGACACCGGGACCGATCCAGCCTCCGGACTCTAGCGTTTAAACTTAAG
CTTGGTACCGAGCTCGGATCCACTAGTCCAGTGTGGTGGAATTCTGCAGATATCCAGCAACCATGGAGAC
AGACACACTCCTGCTATGGGTACTGCTGCTCTGGGTTCCAGGTTCCACTGGTGACTATCCATATGATGTT
CCAGATTATGCTGGGGCCCAGCCGGCCAGATCAGATAAAGACTGCGAAATGAAACGCACTACCCTGGACA
GCCCGCTGGGTAAACTGGAACTGAGCGGTTGCGAGCAGGGCCTGCACCGCATCATTTTCCTGGGCAAAGG
TACGAGCGCTGCGGATGCGGTCGAAGTACCGGCTCCGGCTGCGGTTCTGGGTGGCCCGGAGCCGCTGATG
CAGGCTACCGCATGGCTGAACGCATATTTTCACCAGCCAGAGGCGATTGAAGAGTTCCCTGTACCGGCCC
TGCATCACCCGGTATTTCAGCAGGAATCCTTTACCCGTCAGGTACTGTGGAAACTGCTGAAAGTAGTGAA
ATTCGGCGAGGTGATCTCCTATTCCCATCTGGCGGCGCTGGCTGGCAACCCAGCGGCAACTGCGGCGGTG
AAAACCGCTCTGTCTGGTAATCCGGTGCCAATTCTGATCCCGTGCCACCGTGTGGTTCAGGGCGACCTGG
ACGTAGGTGGCTACGAAGGCGGCCTGGCTGTGAAAGAATGGCTGCTGGCGCACGAAGGTCACCGTCTGGG
TAAACCAGGCCTGGGCGGCGTCGACGAACAAAAACTCATCTCAGAAGAGGATCTGAATGCTGTGGGCCAG
GACACGCAGGAGGTCATCGTGGTGCCACACTCCTTGCCCTTTAAGGTGGTGGTGATCTCAGCCATCCTGG
CCCTGGTGGTGCTCACCATCATCTCCCTTATCATCCTCATCATGCTTTGGCAGAAGAAGCCACGTTAGTA
ACCGCTCGAGTCTAGAGGGCCCGTTTAAACCCGCTGATCAGCCTCGACTGTGCCTTCTAGTTGCCAGCCA
TCTGTTGTTTGCCCCTCCCCCGTGCCTTCCTTGACCCTGGAAGGTGCCACTCCCACTGTCCTTTCCTAAT
AAAATGAGGAAATTGCATCGCATTGTCTGAGTAGGTGTCATTCTATTCTGGGGGGTGGGGTGGGGCAGGA
CAGCAAGGGGGAGGATTGGGAAGACAATAGCAGGCATGCTGGGGATGCGGTGGGCTCTATGGCTTCTGAG
GCGGAAAGAACCAGCTGGGGCTCTAGGGGGTATCCCC
[124 nt withheld, positions 2208-2331]
C
[91 nt withheld, positions 2333-2423]
AGGGTGATGGTTCACGTACCTAGAAGTTCCTATTCCGAAGTTCCTATTCTCTAGAAAGTATAGGAACTTC
CTTGGCCAAAAAGCCTGAACTCACCGCGACGTCTGTCGAGAAGTTTCTGATCGAAAAGTTCGACAGCGTC
TCCGACCTGATGCAGCTCTCGGAGGGCGAAGAATCTCGTGCTTTCAGCTTCGATGTAGGAGGGCGTGGAT
ATGTCCTGCGGGTAAATAGCTGCGCCGATGGTTTCTACAAAGATCGTTATGTTTATCGGCACTTTGCATC
GGCCGCGCTCCCGATTCCGGAAGTGCTTGACATTGGGGAATTCAGCGAGAGCCTGACCTATTGCATCTCC
CGCCGTGCACAGGGTGTCACGTTGCAAGACCTGCCTGAAACCGAACTGCCCGCTGTTCTGCAGCCGGTCG
CGGAGGCCATGGATGCGATCGCTGCGGCCGATCTTAGCCAGACGAGCGGGTTCGGCCCATTCGGACCGCA
AGGAATCGGTCAATACACTACATGGCGTGATTTCATATGCGCGATTGCTGATCCCCATGTGTATCACTGG
CAAACTGTGATGGACGACACCGTCAGTGCGTCCGTCGCGCAGGCTCTCGATGAGCTGATGCTTTGGGCCG
AGGACTGCCCCGAAGTCCGGCACCTCGTGCACGCGGATTTCGGCTCCAACAATGTCCTGACGGACAATGG
CCGCATAACAGCGGTCATTGACTGGAGCGAGGCGATGTTCGGGGATTCCCAATACGAGGTCGCCAACATC
TTCTTCTGGAGGCCGTGGTTGGCTTGTATGGAGCAGCAGACGCGCTACTTCGAGCGGAGGCATCCGGAGC
TTGCAGGATCGCCGCGGCTCCGGGCGTATATGCTCCGCATTGGTCTTGACCAACTCTATCAGAGCTTGGT
TGACGGCAATTTCGATGATGCAGCTTGGGCGCAGGGTCGATGCGACGCAATCGTCCGATCCGGAGCCGGG
ACTGTCGGGCGTACACAAATCGCCCGCAGAAGCGCGGCCGTCTGGACCGATGGCTGTGTAGAAGTACTCG
CCGATAGTGGAAACCGACGCCCCAGCACTCGTCCGAGGGCAAAGGAATAGCACGTACTACGAGATTTCGA
TTCCACCGCCGCCTTCTATGAAAGGTTGGGCTTCGGAATCGTTTTCCGGGACGCCGGCTGGATGATCCTC
CAGCGCGGGGATCTCATGCTGGAGTTCTTCGCCCACCCCAACTTGTTTATTGCAGCTTATAATGGTTACA
AATAAAGCAATAGCATCACAAATTTCACAAATAAAGCATTTTTTTCACTGCATTCTAGTTGTGGTTTGTC
CAAACTCATCAATGTATCTTATCATGTCTGTATACCGTCGACCTCTAGCTAGAGCTTGGCGTAATCATGG
TCATAGCTGTTTCCTGTGTGAAATTGTTATCCGCTCACAATTCCACACAACATACGAGCCGGAAGCATAA
AGTGTAAAGCCTGGGGTGCCTAATGAGTGAGCTAACTCACATTAATTGCGTTGCGCTCACTGCCCGCTTT
CCAGTCGGGAAACCTGTCGTGCCAGCTGCATTAATGAATCGGCCAACGCGCGGGGAGAGGCGGTTTGCGT
ATTGGGCGCTCTTCCGCTTCCTCGCTCACTGACTCGCTGCGCTCGGTCGTTCGGCTGCGGCGAGCGGTAT
CAGCTCACTCAAAGGCGGTAATACGGTTATCCACAGAATCAGGGGATAACGCAGGAAAGAACATGTGAGC
AAAAGGCCAGCAAAAGGCCAGGAACCGTAAAAAGGCCGCGTTGCTGGCGTTTTTCCATAGGCTCCGCCCC
CCTGACGAGCATCACAAAAATCGACGCTCAAGTCAGAGGTGGCGAAACCCGACAGGACTATAAAGATACC
AGGCGTTTCCCCCTGGAAGCTCCCTCGTGCGCTCTCCTGTTCCGACCCTGCCGCTTACCGGATACCTGTC
CGCCTTTCTCCCTTCGGGAAGCGTGGCGCTTTCTCATAGCTCACGCTGTAGGTATCTCAGTTCGGTGTAG
GTCGTTCGCTCCAAGCTGGGCTGTGTGCACGAACCCCCCGTTCAGCCCGACCGCTGCGCCTTATCCGGTA
ACTATCGTCTTGAGTCCAACCCGGTAAGACACGACTTATCGCCACTGGCAGCAGCCACTGGTAACAGGAT
TAGCAGAGCGAGGTATGTAGGCGGTGCTACAGAGTTCTTGAAGTGGTGGCCTAACTACGGCTACACTAGA
AGAACAGTATTTGGTATCTGCGCTCTGCTGAAGCCAGTTACCTTCGGAAAAAGAGTTGGTAGCTCTTGAT
CCGGCAAACAAACCACCGCTGGTAGCGGTGGTTTTTTTGTTTGCAAGCAGCAGATTACGCGCAGAAAAAA
AGGATCTCAAGAAGATCCTTTGATCTTTTCTACGGGGTCTGACGCTCAGTGGAACGAAAACTCACGTTAA
GGGATTTTGGTCATGAGATTATCAAAAAGGATCTTCACCTAGATCCTTTTAAATTAAAAATGAAGTTTTA
AATCAATCTAAAGTATATATGAGTAAACTTGGTCTGACAGTTACCAATGCTTAATCAGTGAGGCACCTAT
CTCAGCGATCTGTCTATTTCGTTCATCCATAGTTGCCTGACTCCCCGTCGTGTAGATAACTACGATACGG
GAGGGCTTACCATCTGGCCCCAGTGCTGCAATGATACCGCGAGACCCACGCTCACCGGCTCCAGATTTAT
CAGCAATAAACCAGCCAGCCGGAAGGGCCGAGCGCAGAAGTGGTCCTGCAACTTTATCCGCCTCCATCCA
GTCTATTAATTGTTGCCGGGAAGCTAGAGTAAGTAGTTCGCCAGTTAATAGTTTGCGCAACGTTGTTGCC
ATTGCTACAGGCATCGTGGTGTCACGCTCGTCGTTTGGTATGGCTTCATTCAGCTCCGGTTCCCAACGAT
CAAGGCGAGTTACATGATCCCCCATGTTGTGCAAAAAAGCGGTTAGCTCCTTCGGTCCTCCGATCGTTGT
CAGAAGTAAGTTGGCCGCAGTGTTATCACTCATGGTTATGGCAGCACTGCATAATTCTCTTACTGTCATG
CCATCCGTAAGATGCTTTTCTGTGACTGGTGAGTACTCAACCAAGTCATTCTGAGAATAGTGTATGCGGC
GACCGAGTTGCTCTTGCCCGGCGTCAATACGGGATAATACCGCGCCACATAGCAGAACTTTAAAAGTGCT
CATCATTGGAAAACGTTCTTCGGGGCGAAAACTCTCAAGGATCTTACCGCTGTTGAGATCCAGTTCGATG
TAACCCACTCGTGCACCCAACTGATCTTCAGCATCTTTTACTTTCACCAGCGTTTCTGGGTGAGCAAAAA
CAGGAAGGCAAAATGCCGCAAAAAAGGGAATAAGGGCGACACGGAAATGTTGAATACTCATACTCTTCCT
TTTTCAATATTATTGAAGCATTTATCAGGGTTATTGTCTCATGAGCGGATACATATTTGAATGTATTTAG
AAAAATAAACAAATAGGGGTTCCGCGCACATTTCCCCGAAAAGTGCCACCTGACGTC
Features (pLannotate 1.2.2; 24 found; start..end, strand, type, name):
     28..80      -  misc_feature   bom (fragment): basis of mobility region from pBR322
    235..614     +  enhancer       CMV enhancer: human cytomegalovirus immediate early enhancer
    615..818     +  promoter       CMV promoter: human cytomegalovirus (CMV) immediate early promoter
    820..839     +  promoter       PLtetO-1 promoter (fragment): modified phage lambda PL promoter with tet operator sites (Lutz and Bujard, 1997)
    841..860     +  promoter       PLtetO-1 promoter (fragment): modified phage lambda PL promoter with tet operator sites (Lutz and Bujard, 1997)
    868..901     +  promoter       TRE3GV promoter (fragment): 3rd-generation Tet-responsive promoter that can be activated by binding of Tet-On® 3G, optimized for retroviral and lentiviral vectors
   1043..1105    +  sig_peptide    Igκ leader: leader sequence from mouse immunoglobulin κ light chain
   1105..1128    +  CDS            3xHA (fragment): three tandem HA epitope tags
   1154..1699    +  CDS            MGMT (fragment): MGMT_HUMAN - Experimental evidence at protein level: Swiss-Prot protein existence level 1. Involved in the cellular defense against the biological effects of O6-methylguanine (O6-MeG) and O4-methylthymine (O4-MeT) in DNA. Repairs the methylated nucleobase in DNA by stoichiometrically transferring the methyl group to a cysteine residue in the enzyme. This is a suicide reaction: the enzyme is irreversibly inactivated. From Homo sapiens (Human).
   1739..1885    +  CDS            PDGFRβ TM domain: transmembrane domain from platelet derived growth factor receptor beta
   1938..2162    +  polyA_signal   bGH poly(A) signal: bovine growth hormone polyadenylation signal
   2166..2187    +  promoter       SV40 promoter (fragment): SV40 enhancer and early promoter
   2208..2441    +  rep_origin     f1 ori (fragment) (sequence partly withheld): f1 bacteriophage origin of replication; arrow indicates direction of (+) strand synthesis
   2446..2493    +  protein_bind   FRT: FLP-mediated recombination occurs in the 8-bp core sequence TCTAGAAA (Turan and Bode, 2011). FLP recombinase from the Saccharomyces cerevisiae 2μ plasmid
   2501..3523    +  CDS            HygR: aminoglycoside phosphotransferase from E. coli; aph(4)-Ia; confers resistance to hygromycin
   3533..3658    +  CDS            ble (fragment): BLE_KLEPN - Experimental evidence at protein level: Swiss-Prot protein existence level 1. Binding protein with a strong affinity to the bleomycin family of antibiotics. Binds to CL990; an antimitotic-antibiotic compound. From Klebsiella pneumoniae.
   3653..3774    +  polyA_signal   SV40 poly(A) signal: SV40 polyadenylation signal
   3847..3863    -  protein_bind   lac operator: The lac repressor binds to the lac operator to inhibit transcription in E. coli. This inhibition can be relieved by adding lactose or isopropyl-β-D-thiogalactopyranoside (IPTG). lac repressor encoded by lacI
   3871..3901    -  promoter       lac promoter: promoter for the E. coli lac operon
   3916..3937    -  protein_bind   CAP binding site: CAP binding activates transcription in the presence of cAMP. E. coli catabolite activator protein
   3950..4042    -  CDS            lacI (fragment): lac repressor; lacI; The lac repressor binds to the lac operator to inhibit transcription in E. coli. This inhibition can be relieved by adding lactose or isopropyl-β-D-thiogalactopyranoside (IPTG).
   4225..4813    -  rep_origin     ori: high-copy-number ColE1/pMB1/pBR322/pUC origin of replication
   4984..5844    -  CDS            AmpR: β-lactamase; bla; confers resistance to ampicillin, carbenicillin, and related antibiotics
   5845..5949    -  promoter       AmpR promoter: bla
