[The description below was written by a language model from this plasmid's Addgene catalogue record and pLannotate feature annotations shown in this document.]
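Description:
pcDNA5/FRT/TO_IgKchL_HA_STf_myc_PDGFRtmb is a mammalian expression plasmid of about 6 kb built on the pcDNA5/FRT/TO backbone. It is designed to display a fast-labelling SNAP-tag variant on the extracellular face of the plasma membrane. In E. coli it is maintained at high copy through a ColE1/pUC-type origin and selected with ampicillin via the bla gene and its promoter. Short backbone remnants are also annotated, including fragments of an f1 origin, lac regulatory elements and a bom site.

The expression cassette is driven by the CMV immediate-early enhancer and promoter, followed by two short tet-operator matches. This fits the "TO" design of the backbone, in which transcription is repressed in cells expressing the Tet repressor and induced by tetracycline or doxycycline, while remaining constitutive in ordinary cells. The roughly 850 bp insert, assembled by Gibson cloning, starts with the mouse Igκ light-chain leader, which directs the protein into the secretory pathway. An HA epitope follows, then the SNAP-tag, which is annotated as a human MGMT fragment because SNAP-tag is derived from that enzyme; it carries the E30R "fast" mutation. The insert name indicates a myc epitope next, although the feature table does not annotate it, and the PDGFRβ transmembrane domain anchors the fusion in the membrane. A bGH polyadenylation signal terminates the transcript.

Downstream lies an FRT site immediately ahead of a hygromycin resistance gene with an SV40 poly(A) signal and no annotated promoter of its own. This layout allows FLP-mediated integration into a genomic FRT site in a compatible host line, with hygromycin selection of stable integrants. According to the record, the construct is used for CMV-driven overexpression of surface SNAP-tag fast in mammalian cell lines, in the context of live-cell fluorescence lifetime multiplexing with synthetic probes.
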