Addgene plasmid #182009: pcDNA5/FRT/TO_IgKchL_HA_STf_myc_PDGFRtmb
Purpose: CMV overexpression of SNAP-tag fast at the outer leaflet of the plasma membrane of mammalian cell lines
Depositing lab: Kai Johnsson. Depositing organization: Max Planck Institute for Medical Research. Publication: Live-Cell Fluorescence Lifetime Multiplexing Using Synthetic Fluorescent Probes. Frei MS, Koch B, Hiblot J, Johnsson K. ACS Chem Biol. 2022 Jun 17;17(6):1321-1327. doi: 10.1021/acschembio.2c00041. Epub 2022 May 18. PubMed 35584304.
Backbone
  Vector backbone: pcDNA5/FRT/TO
  Backbone size w/o insert (bp): 5100
  Vector type: Mammalian Expression
  Selectable markers: Hygromycin
Growth in bacteria
  Bacterial resistance: Ampicillin, 100 μg/mL
  Growth temperature: 37°C
  Growth strain: DH5alpha
  Copy number: High Copy
Gene/Insert
  Gene/Insert name: IgKchL_HA_STf_myc_PDGFRtmb
  Species: H. sapiens (human), Synthetic
  Insert size (bp): 850
  Mutation: Fast mutation on SNAP-tag E30R
  Promoter: CMV
  Cloning method: Gibson Cloning
Terms and licenses: Academic/Nonprofit Terms; Industry Terms: Not Available to Industry
How to cite: pcDNA5/FRT/TO_IgKchL_HA_STf_myc_PDGFRtmb was a gift from Kai Johnsson (Addgene plasmid # 182009 ; http://n2t.net/addgene:182009 ; RRID:Addgene_182009)
